Addgene plasmid #216816: pDM070
Purpose: Aspergillus nidulans codon-adjusted mCardinal fluorescent protein, includes linker for C-terminal tagging.
Depositing lab: Ken Sawin. Depositing organization: University of Edinburgh. Publication: Improved gene editing and fluorescent-protein tagging in Aspergillus nidulans using a Golden Gate-based CRISPR-Cas9 plasmid system. Modaffari D, Finlayson A, Miao Y, Wallace EWJ, Sawin KE. Wellcome Open Res. 2024 Oct 17;9:602. doi: 10.12688/wellcomeopenres.23086.1. eCollection 2024. PubMed 39640368.
Backbone
  Vector backbone: pUC19
  Vector type: Bacterial Expression
Growth in bacteria
  Bacterial resistance: Ampicillin, 100 μg/mL
  Growth temperature: 37°C
  Growth strain: DH5alpha
  Copy number: High Copy
Gene/Insert
  Gene/Insert name: mCardinal
  Species: Synthetic
  Mutation: Aspergillus nidulans codon-adjusted
  Tag / fusion protein: VinnyLinker (N terminal on insert)
  Cloning method: Gibson Cloning
  Sequencing primers: 5′ M13 Forward; 3′ M13 Reverse
Resource information
  A portion of this plasmid was derived from a plasmid made by: Synthethic gene fragment from IDT
Terms and licenses: Academic/Nonprofit Terms; Industry Terms: Not Available to Industry
How to cite: pDM070 was a gift from Ken Sawin (Addgene plasmid # 216816 ; http://n2t.net/addgene:216816 ; RRID:Addgene_216816)
