[The description below was written by a language model from this plasmid's Addgene catalogue record and pLannotate feature annotations shown in this document.]
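Description:
pDM070 is a small (about 3.4 kb) pUC19-based plasmid that serves as a template or donor source for a far-red fluorescent protein tag intended for use in the filamentous fungus Aspergillus nidulans. It is propagated in E. coli as a high-copy plasmid through the ColE1/pUC-type origin and selected with ampicillin via the β-lactamase (AmpR) gene and its own promoter. The remaining annotated features are ordinary pUC19 backbone remnants: fragments of lacZα, the multiple cloning site, the lac promoter, lac operator and CAP binding site, plus short fragments matching lacI, bom and rop.

The insert, assembled by Gibson cloning from a synthetic gene fragment, is the coding sequence of mCardinal, a monomeric far-red fluorescent protein derived from Entacmaea quadricolor, with codon usage adjusted for A. nidulans. The catalogue record states that a linker ("VinnyLinker") sits at the N-terminal end of mCardinal, so that the cassette can be fused in frame to the C-terminus of a protein of interest. The linker is not separately annotated in the feature table, but it presumably lies in the short unannotated stretch just upstream of the mCardinal CDS. The mCardinal reading frame lies on the opposite strand to the lac promoter, and no fungal promoter, terminator or fungal selection marker is annotated, so although the vector is catalogued as bacterial expression, it looks like a storage and template plasmid rather than an expression construct. The associated publication describes a Golden Gate-based CRISPR-Cas9 system for gene editing and fluorescent-protein tagging in A. nidulans, which suggests pDM070 supplies the tag sequence for building donor DNA for endogenous C-terminal tagging. M13 forward and reverse primer sites flank the insert for sequence verification.
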