Features (pLannotate 1.2.2; 12 found; start..end, strand, type, name):
    137..236     +  misc_feature   bom (fragment): basis of mobility region from pBR322
    242..399     -  CDS            lacZα (fragment): LacZα fragment of β-galactosidase; lacZ fragment
    450..1181    +  CDS            mCardinal: mCardinal is a basic (constitutively fluorescent) far red fluorescent protein published in 2014, derived from Entacmaea quadricolor. It is reported to be a rapidly-maturing monomer with moderate acid sensitivity.
   1182..1214    +  misc_feature   MCS (fragment): pUC18/19 multiple cloning site
   1251..1267    -  protein_bind   lac operator: The lac repressor binds to the lac operator to inhibit transcription in E. coli. This inhibition can be relieved by adding lactose or isopropyl-β-D-thiogalactopyranoside (IPTG). lac repressor encoded by lacI
   1275..1305    -  promoter       lac promoter: promoter for the E. coli lac operon
   1320..1341    -  protein_bind   CAP binding site: CAP binding activates transcription in the presence of cAMP. E. coli catabolite activator protein
   1354..1446    -  CDS            lacI (fragment): lac repressor; lacI; The lac repressor binds to the lac operator to inhibit transcription in E. coli. This inhibition can be relieved by adding lactose or isopropyl-β-D-thiogalactopyranoside (IPTG).
   1629..2217    -  rep_origin     ori: high-copy-number ColE1/pMB1/pBR322/pUC origin of replication
   2388..3248    -  CDS            AmpR: β-lactamase; bla; confers resistance to ampicillin, carbenicillin, and related antibiotics
   3249..3353    -  promoter       AmpR promoter: bla
   3448..35      +  CDS            rop (fragment) (across the origin): Rop protein, which maintains plasmids at low copy number; rop
>Addgene plasmid #216816 | pDM070 | addgene full sequence | sequence record 429610 | Addgene NGS Result
TCGCGCGTTTCGGTGATGACGGTGAAAACCTCTGACACATGCAGCTCCCGGAGACGGTCACAGCTTGTCT
GTAAGCGGATGCCGGGAGCAGACAAGCCCGTCAGGGCGCGTCAGCGGGTGTTGGCGGGTGTCGGGGCTGG
CTTAACTATGCGGCATCAGAGCAGATTGTACTGAGAGTGCACCATATGCGGTGTGAAATACCGCACAGAT
GCGTAAGGAGAAAATACCGCATCAGGCGCCATTCGCCATTCAGGCTGCGCAACTGTTGGGAAGGGCGATC
GGTGCGGGCCTCTTCGCTATTACGCCAGCTGGCGAAAGGGGGATGTGCTGCAAGGCGATTAAGTTGGGTA
ACGCCAGGGTTTTCCCAGTCACGACGTTGTAAAACGACGGCCAGTGAATTCGAGCTCGGTACCCGGGGAC
AAGCTGCTGCTTTAGAATTAGTTGATCCTATGGTCTCCAAGGGTGAGGAGCTCATCAAGGAGAACATGCA
CATGAAGCTCTACATGGAGGGTACCGTCAACAACCACCACTTCAAGTGCACCACCGAAGGTGAGGGTAAG
CCCTACGAGGGTACCCAGACCCAGCGCATCAAAGTTGTCGAAGGTGGTCCCCTCCCTTTCGCTTTCGACA
TCCTCGCCACCTGCTTCATGTACGGTTCCAAGACCTTCATCAACCACACCCAGGGTATCCCCGACTTCTT
CAAGCAGTCCTTCCCCGAGGGTTTCACCTGGGAGCGCGTTACTACCTACGAGGATGGTGGTGTCCTCACT
GTCACCCAAGACACCTCCCTTCAGGACGGTTGCCTCATCTACAACGTCAAGCTCCGCGGTGTCAACTTCC
CCTCCAACGGTCCCGTCATGCAGAAGAAGACCCTTGGTTGGGAAGCTACTACTGAGACCCTTTACCCCGC
CGACGGTGGTCTCGAGGGTCGTTGTGACATGGCCTTAAAGCTCGTTGGTGGTGGTCACTTACACTGCAAC
CTCAAGACCACCTACCGCTCCAAGAAGCCCGCCAAGAACCTCAAGATGCCCGGTGTCTACTTTGTTGACC
GTCGCCTTGAGCGCATCAAGGAGGCCGACAACGAGACCTACGTTGAACAACACGAGGTCGCCGTTGCTCG
CTACTGCGACCTCCCTTCTAAGCTCGGTCACAAGCTCAACGGTATGGACGAGCTCTACAAGTCCTCTAGA
GTCGACCTGCAGGCATGCAAGCTTGGCGTAATCATGGTCATAGCTGTTTCCTGTGTGAAATTGTTATCCG
CTCACAATTCCACACAACATACGAGCCGGAAGCATAAAGTGTAAAGCCTGGGGTGCCTAATGAGTGAGCT
AACTCACATTAATTGCGTTGCGCTCACTGCCCGCTTTCCAGTCGGGAAACCTGTCGTGCCAGCTGCATTA
ATGAATCGGCCAACGCGCGGGGAGAGGCGGTTTGCGTATTGGGCGCTCTTCCGCTTCCTCGCTCACTGAC
TCGCTGCGCTCGGTCGTTCGGCTGCGGCGAGCGGTATCAGCTCACTCAAAGGCGGTAATACGGTTATCCA
CAGAATCAGGGGATAACGCAGGAAAGAACATGTGAGCAAAAGGCCAGCAAAAGGCCAGGAACCGTAAAAA
GGCCGCGTTGCTGGCGTTTTTCCATAGGCTCCGCCCCCCTGACGAGCATCACAAAAATCGACGCTCAAGT
CAGAGGTGGCGAAACCCGACAGGACTATAAAGATACCAGGCGTTTCCCCCTGGAAGCTCCCTCGTGCGCT
CTCCTGTTCCGACCCTGCCGCTTACCGGATACCTGTCCGCCTTTCTCCCTTCGGGAAGCGTGGCGCTTTC
TCATAGCTCACGCTGTAGGTATCTCAGTTCGGTGTAGGTCGTTCGCTCCAAGCTGGGCTGTGTGCACGAA
CCCCCCGTTCAGCCCGACCGCTGCGCCTTATCCGGTAACTATCGTCTTGAGTCCAACCCGGTAAGACACG
ACTTATCGCCACTGGCAGCAGCCACTGGTAACAGGATTAGCAGAGCGAGGTATGTAGGCGGTGCTACAGA
GTTCTTGAAGTGGTGGCCTAACTACGGCTACACTAGAAGAACAGTATTTGGTATCTGCGCTCTGCTGAAG
CCAGTTACCTTCGGAAAAAGAGTTGGTAGCTCTTGATCCGGCAAACAAACCACCGCTGGTAGCGGTGGTT
TTTTTGTTTGCAAGCAGCAGATTACGCGCAGAAAAAAAGGATCTCAAGAAGATCCTTTGATCTTTTCTAC
GGGGTCTGACGCTCAGTGGAACGAAAACTCACGTTAAGGGATTTTGGTCATGAGATTATCAAAAAGGATC
TTCACCTAGATCCTTTTAAATTAAAAATGAAGTTTTAAATCAATCTAAAGTATATATGAGTAAACTTGGT
CTGACAGTTACCAATGCTTAATCAGTGAGGCACCTATCTCAGCGATCTGTCTATTTCGTTCATCCATAGT
TGCCTGACTCCCCGTCGTGTAGATAACTACGATACGGGAGGGCTTACCATCTGGCCCCAGTGCTGCAATG
ATACCGCGAGACCCACGCTCACCGGCTCCAGATTTATCAGCAATAAACCAGCCAGCCGGAAGGGCCGAGC
GCAGAAGTGGTCCTGCAACTTTATCCGCCTCCATCCAGTCTATTAATTGTTGCCGGGAAGCTAGAGTAAG
TAGTTCGCCAGTTAATAGTTTGCGCAACGTTGTTGCCATTGCTACAGGCATCGTGGTGTCACGCTCGTCG
TTTGGTATGGCTTCATTCAGCTCCGGTTCCCAACGATCAAGGCGAGTTACATGATCCCCCATGTTGTGCA
AAAAAGCGGTTAGCTCCTTCGGTCCTCCGATCGTTGTCAGAAGTAAGTTGGCCGCAGTGTTATCACTCAT
GGTTATGGCAGCACTGCATAATTCTCTTACTGTCATGCCATCCGTAAGATGCTTTTCTGTGACTGGTGAG
TACTCAACCAAGTCATTCTGAGAATAGTGTATGCGGCGACCGAGTTGCTCTTGCCCGGCGTCAATACGGG
ATAATACCGCGCCACATAGCAGAACTTTAAAAGTGCTCATCATTGGAAAACGTTCTTCGGGGCGAAAACT
CTCAAGGATCTTACCGCTGTTGAGATCCAGTTCGATGTAACCCACTCGTGCACCCAACTGATCTTCAGCA
TCTTTTACTTTCACCAGCGTTTCTGGGTGAGCAAAAACAGGAAGGCAAAATGCCGCAAAAAAGGGAATAA
GGGCGACACGGAAATGTTGAATACTCATACTCTTCCTTTTTCAATATTATTGAAGCATTTATCAGGGTTA
TTGTCTCATGAGCGGATACATATTTGAATGTATTTAGAAAAATAAACAAATAGGGGTTCCGCGCACATTT
CCCCGAAAAGTGCCACCTGACGTCTAAGAAACCATTATTATCATGACATTAACCTATAAAAATAGGCGTA
TCACGAGGCCCTTTCGTC
